>Addgene plasmid #144902 | TFORF3426 | addgene full sequence | sequence record 404462 | Addgene NGS Result
TTAATGTAGTCTTATGCAATACTCTTGTAGTCTTGCAACATGGTAACGATGAGTTAGCAACATGCCTTAC
AAGGAGAGAAAAAGCACCGTGCATGCCGATTGGTGGAAGTAAGGTGGTACGATCGTGCCTTATTAGGAAG
GCAACAGACGGGTCTGACATGGATTGGACGAACCACTGAATTGCCGCATTGCAGAGATATTGTATTTAAG
TGCCTAGCTCGATACATAAACGGGTCTCTCTGGTTAGACCAGATCTGAGCCTGGGAGCTCTCTGGCTAAC
TAGGGAACCCACTGCTTAAGCCTCAATAAAGCTTGCCTTGAGTGCTTCAAGTAGTGTGTGCCCGTCTGTT
GTGTGACTCTGGTAACTAGAGATCCCTCAGACCCTTTTAGTCAGTGTGGAAAATCTCTAGCAGTGGCGCC
CGAACAGGGACTTGAAAGCGAAAGGGAAACCAGAGGAGCTCTCTCGACGCAGGACTCGGCTTGCTGAAGC
GCGCACGGCAAGAGGCGAGGGGCGGCGACTGGTGAGTACGCCAAAAATTTTGACTAGCGGAGGCTAGAAG
GAGAGAGATGGGTGCGAGAGCGTCAGTATTAAGCGGGGGAGAATTAGATCGCGATGGGAAAAAATTCGGT
TAAGGCCAGGGGGAAAGAAAAAATATAAATTAAAACATATAGTATGGGCAAGCAGGGAGCTAGAACGATT
CGCAGTTAATCCTGGCCTGTTAGAAACATCAGAAGGCTGTAGACAAATACTGGGACAGCTACAACCATCC
CTTCAGACAGGATCAGAAGAACTTAGATCATTATATAATACAGTAGCAACCCTCTATTGTGTGCATCAAA
GGATAGAGATAAAAGACACCAAGGAAGCTTTAGACAAGATAGAGGAAGAGCAAAACAAAAGTAAGACCAC
CGCACAGCAAGCGGCCGCTGATCTTCAGACCTGGAGGAGGAGATATGAGGGACAATTGGAGAAGTGAATT
ATATAAATATAAAGTAGTAAAAATTGAACCATTAGGAGTAGCACCCACCAAGGCAAAGAGAAGAGTGGTG
CAGAGAGAAAAAAGAGCAGTGGGAATAGGAGCTTTGTTCCTTGGGTTCTTGGGAGCAGCAGGAAGCACTA
TGGGCGCAGCGTCAATGACGCTGACGGTACAGGCCAGACAATTATTGTCTGGTATAGTGCAGCAGCAGAA
CAATTTGCTGAGGGCTATTGAGGCGCAACAGCATCTGTTGCAACTCACAGTCTGGGGCATCAAGCAGCTC
CAGGCAAGAATCCTGGCTGTGGAAAGATACCTAAAGGATCAACAGCTCCTGGGGATTTGGGGTTGCTCTG
GAAAACTCATTTGCACCACTGCTGTGCCTTGGAATGCTAGTTGGAGTAATAAATCTCTGGAACAGATTTG
GAATCACACGACCTGGATGGAGTGGGACAGAGAAATTAACAATTACACAAGCTTAATACACTCCTTAATT
GAAGAATCGCAAAACCAGCAAGAAAAGAATGAACAAGAATTATTGGAATTAGATAAATGGGCAAGTTTGT
GGAATTGGTTTAACATAACAAATTGGCTGTGGTATATAAAATTATTCATAATGATAGTAGGAGGCTTGGT
AGGTTTAAGAATAGTTTTTGCTGTACTTTCTATAGTGAATAGAGTTAGGCAGGGATATTCACCATTATCG
TTTCAGACCCACCTCCCAACCCCGAGGGGACCCATGCATTGCATCTCAATTAGTCAGCAACCAGGTGTGG
AAAGTCCCCAGGCTCCCCAGCAGGCAGAAGTATGCAAAGCATGCGTCTCAATTAGTCAGCAACCATAGTC
CCGCCCCTAACTCCGCCCATCCCGCCCCTAACTCCGCCCAGTTCCGCCCATTCTCCGCCCCATGGCTGAC
TAATTTTTTTTATTTATGCAGAGGCCGAGGCCGCCTCGGCCTCTGAGCTATTCCAGAAGTAGTGAGGAGG
CTTTTTTGGAGGCCTAGGCTTTTGCAAAAAGCTTTCTAGAGGTACCACCGGAGCTTACCATGACCGAGTA
CAAGCCCACGGTGCGCCTCGCCACCCGCGACGACGTCCCCAGGGCCGTACGCACCCTCGCCGCCGCGTTC
GCCGACTACCCCGCCACGCGCCACACCGTCGATCCGGACCGCCACATCGAGCGGGTCACCGAGCTGCAAG
AACTCTTCCTCACGCGCGTCGGGCTCGACATCGGCAAGGTGTGGGTCGCGGACGACGGCGCCGCCGTGGC
GGTCTGGACCACGCCGGAGAGCGTCGAAGCGGGGGCGGTGTTCGCCGAGATCGGCCCGCGCATGGCCGAG
TTGAGCGGTTCCCGGCTGGCCGCGCAGCAACAGATGGAAGGCCTCCTGGCGCCGCACCGGCCCAAGGAGC
CCGCGTGGTTCCTGGCCACCGTCGGCGTCTCGCCCGACCACCAGGGCAAGGGTCTGGGCAGCGCCGTCGT
GCTCCCCGGAGTGGAGGCGGCCGAGCGCGCCGGGGTGCCCGCCTTCCTGGAGACCTCCGCGCCCCGCAAC
CTCCCCTTCTACGAGCGGCTCGGCTTCACCGTCACCGCCGACGTCGAGGTGCCCGAAGGACCGCGCACCT
GGTGCATGACCCGCAAGCCCGGTGCCAGTTAACGAATTCTAGATCTTGAGACAAATGGCAGTATTCATCC
ACAATTTTAAAAGAAAAGGGGGGATTGGGGGGTACAGTGCAGGGGAAAGAATAGTAGACATAATAGCAAC
AGACATACAAACTAAAGAATTACAAAAACAAATTACAAAAATTCAAAATTTTCGGGTTTATTACAGGGAC
AGCAGAGATCCACTTTGGCGCCGGCTCGAGGCCTGCAGGTGCAAAGATGGATAAAGTTTTAAACAGAGAG
GAATCTTTGCAGCTAATGGACCTTCTAGGTCTTGAAAGGAGTGGGAATTGGCTCCGGTGCCCGTCAGTGG
GCAGAGCGCACATCGCCCACAGTCCCCGAGAAGTTGGGGGGAGGGGTCGGCAATTGAACCGGTGCCTAGA
GAAGGTGGCGCGGGGTAAACTGGGAAAGTGATGTCGTGTACTGGCTCCGCCTTTTTCCCGAGGGTGGGGG
AGAACCGTATATAAGTGCAGTAGTCGCCGTGAACGTTCTTTTTCGCAACGGGTTTGCCGCCAGAACACAG
GTAAGTGCCGTGTGTGGTTCCCGCGGGCCTGGCCTCTTTACGGGTTATGGCCCTTGCGTGCCTTGAATTA
CTTCCACCTGGCTGCAGTACGTGATTCTTGATCCCGAGCTTCGGGTTGGAAGTGGGTGGGAGAGTTCGAG
GCCTTGCGCTTAAGGAGCCCCTTCGCCTCGTGCTTGAGTTGAGGCCTGGCCTGGGCGCTGGGGCCGCCGC
GTGCGAATCTGGTGGCACCTTCGCGCCTGTCTCGCTGCTTTCGATAAGTCTCTAGCCATTTAAAATTTTT
GATGACCTGCTGCGACGCTTTTTTTCTGGCAAGATAGTCTTGTAAATGCGGGCCAAGATCTGCACACTGG
TATTTCGGTTTTTGGGGCCGCGGGCGGCGACGGGGCCCGTGCGTCCCAGCGCACATGTTCGGCGAGGCGG
GGCCTGCGAGCGCGGCCACCGAGAATCGGACGGGGGTAGTCTCAAGCTGGCCGGCCTGCTCTGGTGCCTG
GCCTCGCGCCGCCGTGTATCGCCCCGCCCTGGGCGGCAAGGCTGGCCCGGTCGGCACCAGTTGCGTGAGC
GGAAAGATGGCCGCTTCCCGGCCCTGCTGCAGGGAGCTCAAAATGGAGGACGCGGCGCTCGGGAGAGCGG
GCGGGTGAGTCACCCACACAAAGGAAAAGGGCCTTTCCGTCCTCAGCCGTCGCTTCATGTGACTCCACGG
AGTACCGGGCGCCGTCCAGGCACCTCGATTAGTTCTCGAGCTTTTGGAGTACGTCGTCTTTAGGTTGGGG
GGAGGGGTTTTATGCGATGGAGTTTCCCCACACTGAGTGGGTGGAGACTGAAGTTAGGCCAGCTTGGCAC
TTGATGTAATTCTCCTTGGAATTTGCCCTTTTTGAGTTTGGATCTTGGTTCATTCTCAAGCCTCAGACAG
TGGTTCAAAGTTTTTTTCTTCCATTTCAGGTGTCGTGAGGCTAGCATCGATTGATCAACAAGTTTGTACA
AAAAAGTTGGCATGATCCAGGCCCAGGAATCCATAACACTGGAGGATGTGGCTGTGGACTTCACTTGGGA
GGAGTGGCAACTCCTGGGCGCTGCTCAGAAGGACCTGTACCGGGACGTGATGTTGGAGAACTACAGCAAC
CTGGTGGCAGTGGGGTATCAAGCCAGCAAACCGGATGCACTCTTCAAGTTGGAACAAGGAGAACAACTGT
GGACAATTGAAGATGGAATCCACAGTGGAGCCTGTTCAGACATATGGAAAGTTGATCATGTGCTGGAGCG
CTTGCAGAGTGAAAGCCTGGTGAACAGAAGGAAACCATGTCATGAACATGATGCATTTGAAAATATTGTT
CATTGCAGCAAAAGTCAGTTTCTGTTAGGGCAAAATCATGATATATTTGACTTACGTGGAAAAAGTTTGA
AATCCAATTTAACTTTAGTTAACCAGAGCAAAGGCTATGAAATAAAGAACTCTGTTGAGTTTACTGGAAA
TGGGGACTCCTTTCTTCATGCTAACCATGAACGACTTCATACTGCAATTAAATTCCCTGCAAGTCAAAAA
CTCATCAGCACTAAGTCCCAATTCATCAGTCCCAAGCATCAGAAAACACGAAAATTAGAGAAGCATCATG
TGTGCAGTGAATGTGGGAAAGCCTTCATCAAGAAGTCTTGGCTAACTGATCACCAGGTAATGCATACAGG
AGAGAAACCCCACAGATGTAGTCTATGTGAGAAAGCCTTCTCCAGAAAGTTCATGCTTACTGAACATCAG
CGAACTCATACAGGAGAAAAACCTTATGAATGCCCTGAATGTGGCAAAGCCTTTCTCAAGAAATCACGGC
TCAACATACATCAGAAAACACATACCGGAGAGAAACCCTATATATGCAGTGAATGTGGAAAAGGCTTCAT
CCAGAAAGGAAATCTCATTGTACACCAGCGAATTCATACAGGTGAGAAACCTTATATATGCAATGAATGT
GGAAAAGGCTTCATTCAGAAGACGTGTCTCATAGCACATCAGAGATTTCACACAGGAAAGACGCCCTTTG
TGTGCAGTGAATGTGGAAAATCCTGTTCTCAGAAATCAGGTCTCATTAAACATCAAAGAATTCACACAGG
AGAGAAACCCTTTGAATGTAGTGAATGTGGGAAAGCCTTTAGCACAAAGCAAAAGCTCATTGTCCATCAA
AGGACTCATACAGGAGAGAGACCCTATGGCTGTAACGAGTGTGGGAAAGCGTTTGCGTATATGTCGTGTC
TGGTTAAGCATAAGAGAATACACACAAGGGAGAAACAAGAGGCAGCCAAGGTGGAAAATCCTCCTGCAGA
GAGGCACAGCTCATTACACACCAGTGATGTCATGCAGGAGAAAAACTCTGCTAACGGGGCGACTACACAA
GTGCCTTCTGTGGCCCCTCAGACATCATTAAACATCAGCGGCCTCCTCGCAAACAGGAACGTAGTCCTTG
TGGGACAGCCAGTGGTCAGATGTGCAGCCTCAGGAGATAACAGAGGATTTGCACAGGACAGAAACCTTGT
GAATGCAGTGAATGTGGTTGTGCCTTCCGTGATCAATTATGTCTTATTTTATGTTACAGAAAACCCATAC
CCAACTTTCTTGTACAAAGTGGTTGATATCGGTAAGCCTATCCCTAACCCTCTCCTCGGTCTCGATTCTA
CGTAGTAATGAACTAGTCCGTAACTTGAAAGTATTTCGATTTCTTGGCTTTATATATCTTGTGGAAAGGA
CGATTTTCTGCAGACATACCTTTACCAACGCGTTAAGTCGACAATCAACCTCTGGATTACAAAATTTGTG
AAAGATTGACTGGTATTCTTAACTATGTTGCTCCTTTTACGCTATGTGGATACGCTGCTTTAATGCCTTT
GTATCATGCTATTGCTTCCCGTATGGCTTTCATTTTCTCCTCCTTGTATAAATCCTGGTTGCTGTCTCTT
TATGAGGAGTTGTGGCCCGTTGTCAGGCAACGTGGCGTGGTGTGCACTGTGTTTGCTGACGCAACCCCCA
CTGGTTGGGGCATTGCCACCACCTGTCAGCTCCTTTCCGGGACTTTCGCTTTCCCCCTCCCTATTGCCAC
GGCGGAACTCATCGCCGCCTGCCTTGCCCGCTGCTGGACAGGGGCTCGGCTGTTGGGCACTGACAATTCC
GTGGTGTTGTCGGGGAAATCATCGTCCTTTCCTTGGCTGCTCGCCTGTGTTGCCACCTGGATTCTGCGCG
GGACGTCCTTCTGCTACGTCCCTTCGGCCCTCAATCCAGCGGACCTTCCTTCCCGCGGCCTGCTGCCGGC
TCTGCGGCCTCTTCCGCGTCTTCGCCTTCGCCCTCAGACGAGTCGGATCTCCCTTTGGGCCGCCTCCCCG
CGTCGACTTTAAGACCAATGACTTACAAGGCAGCTGTAGATCTTAGCCACTTTTTAAAAGAAAAGGGGGG
ACTGGAAGGGCTAATTCACTCCCAACGAAGACAAGATCTGCTTTTTGCTTGTACTGGGTCTCTCTGGTTA
GACCAGATCTGAGCCTGGGAGCTCTCTGGCTAACTAGGGAACCCACTGCTTAAGCCTCAATAAAGCTTGC
CTTGAGTGCTTCAAGTAGTGTGTGCCCGTCTGTTGTGTGACTCTGGTAACTAGAGATCCCTCAGACCCTT
TTAGTCAGTGTGGAAAATCTCTAGCAGTACGTATAGTAGTTCATGTCATCTTATTATTCAGTATTTATAA
CTTGCAAAGAAATGAATATCAGAGAGTGAGAGGAACTTGTTTATTGCAGCTTATAATGGTTACAAATAAA
GCAATAGCATCACAAATTTCACAAATAAAGCATTTTTTTCACTGCATTCTAGTTGTGGTTTGTCCAAACT
CATCAATGTATCTTATCATGTCTGGCTCTAGCTATCCCGCCCCTAACTCCGCCCATCCCGCCCCTAACTC
CGCCCAGTTCCGCCCATTCTCCGCCCCATGGCTGACTAATTTTTTTTATTTATGCAGAGGCCGAGGCCGC
CTCGGCCTCTGAGCTATTCCAGAAGTAGTGAGGAGGCTTTTTTGGAGGCCTAGGGACGTACCCAATTCGC
CCTATAGTGAGTCGTATTACGCGCGCTCACTGGCCGTCGTTTTACAACGTCGTGACTGGGAAAACCCTGG
CGTTACCCAACTTAATCGCCTTGCAGCACATCCCCCTTTCGCCAGCTGGCGTAATAGCGAAGAGGCCCGC
ACCGATCGCCCTTCCCAACAGTTGCGCAGCCTGAATGGCGAATGGG
[124 nt withheld, positions 7397-7520]
C
[91 nt withheld, positions 7522-7612]
A
[49 nt withheld, positions 7614-7662]
CCTTTGACGTTGGAGTCCACGTTCTTT
[37 nt withheld, positions 7690-7726]
ACCCTATCTCGGTCTATTCTTTTGATTTATAAGGGATTTTGCCGATTTCGGCCTATTGGTTAAAAAATGA
GCTGATTTAACAAAAATTTAACGCGAATTTTAACAAAATATTAACGCTTACAATTTAGGTGGCACTTTTC
GGGGAAATGTGCGCGGAACCCCTATTTGTTTATTTTTCTAAATACATTCAAATATGTATCCGCTCATGAG
ACAATAACCCTGATAAATGCTTCAATAATATTGAAAAAGGAAGAGTATGAGTATTCAACATTTCCGTGTC
GCCCTTATTCCCTTTTTTGCGGCATTTTGCCTTCCTGTTTTTGCTCACCCAGAAACGCTGGTGAAAGTAA
AAGATGCTGAAGATCAGTTGGGTGCACGAGTGGGTTACATCGAACTGGATCTCAACAGCGGTAAGATCCT
TGAGAGTTTTCGCCCCGAAGAACGTTTTCCAATGATGAGCACTTTTAAAGTTCTGCTATGTGGCGCGGTA
TTATCCCGTATTGACGCCGGGCAAGAGCAACTCGGTCGCCGCATACACTATTCTCAGAATGACTTGGTTG
AGTACTCACCAGTCACAGAAAAGCATCTTACGGATGGCATGACAGTAAGAGAATTATGCAGTGCTGCCAT
AACCATGAGTGATAACACTGCGGCCAACTTACTTCTGACAACGATCGGAGGACCGAAGGAGCTAACCGCT
TTTTTGCACAACATGGGGGATCATGTAACTCGCCTTGATCGTTGGGAACCGGAGCTGAATGAAGCCATAC
CAAACGACGAGCGTGACACCACGATGCCTGTAGCAATGGCAACAACGTTGCGCAAACTATTAACTGGCGA
ACTACTTACTCTAGCTTCCCGGCAACAATTAATAGACTGGATGGAGGCGGATAAAGTTGCAGGACCACTT
CTGCGCTCGGCCCTTCCGGCTGGCTGGTTTATTGCTGATAAATCTGGAGCCGGTGAGCGTGGGTCTCGCG
GTATCATTGCAGCACTGGGGCCAGATGGTAAGCCCTCCCGTATCGTAGTTATCTACACGACGGGGAGTCA
GGCAACTATGGATGAACGAAATAGACAGATCGCTGAGATAGGTGCCTCACTGATTAAGCATTGGTAACTG
TCAGACCAAGTTTACTCATATATACTTTAGATTGATTTAAAACTTCATTTTTAATTTAAAAGGATCTAGG
TGAAGATCCTTTTTGATAATCTCATGACCAAAATCCCTTAACGTGAGTTTTCGTTCCACTGAGCGTCAGA
CCCCGTAGAAAAGATCAAAGGATCTTCTTGAGATCCTTTTTTTCTGCGCGTAATCTGCTGCTTGCAAACA
AAAAAACCACCGCTACCAGCGGTGGTTTGTTTGCCGGATCAAGAGCTACCAACTCTTTTTCCGAAGGTAA
CTGGCTTCAGCAGAGCGCAGATACCAAATACTGTTCTTCTAGTGTAGCCGTAGTTAGGCCACCACTTCAA
GAACTCTGTAGCACCGCCTACATACCTCGCTCTGCTAATCCTGTTACCAGTGGCTGCTGCCAGTGGCGAT
AAGTCGTGTCTTACCGGGTTGGACTCAAGACGATAGTTACCGGATAAGGCGCAGCGGTCGGGCTGAACGG
GGGGTTCGTGCACACAGCCCAGCTTGGAGCGAACGACCTACACCGAACTGAGATACCTACAGCGTGAGCT
ATGAGAAAGCGCCACGCTTCCCGAAGGGAGAAAGGCGGACAGGTATCCGGTAAGCGGCAGGGTCGGAACA
GGAGAGCGCACGAGGGAGCTTCCAGGGGGAAACGCCTGGTATCTTTATAGTCCTGTCGGGTTTCGCCACC
TCTGACTTGAGCGTCGATTTTTGTGATGCTCGTCAGGGGGGCGGAGCCTATGGAAAAACGCCAGCAACGC
GGCCTTTTTACGGTTCCTGGCCTTTTGCTGGCCTTTTGCTCACATGTTCTTTCCTGCGTTATCCCCTGAT
TCTGTGGATAACCGTATTACCGCCTTTGAGTGAGCTGATACCGCTCGCCGCAGCCGAACGACCGAGCGCA
GCGAGTCAGTGAGCGAGGAAGCGGAAGAGCGCCCAATACGCAAACCGCCTCTCCCCGCGCGTTGGCCGAT
TCATTAATGCAGCTGGCACGACAGGTTTCCCGACTGGAAAGCGGGCAGTGAGCGCAACGCAATTAATGTG
AGTTAGCTCACTCATTAGGCACCCCAGGCTTTACACTTTATGCTTCCGGCTCGTATGTTGTGTGGAATTG
TGAGCGGATAACAATTTCACACAGGAAACAGCTATGACCATGATTACGCCAAGCGCGCAATTAACCCTCA
CTAAAGGGAACAAAAGCTGGAGCTGCAAGC
Features (pLannotate 1.2.2; 34 found; start..end, strand, type, name):
      5..231     +  promoter       RSV promoter: Rous sarcoma virus enhancer/promoter
    232..412     +  LTR            5' LTR (truncated): truncated 5' long terminal repeat (LTR) from HIV-1
    459..584     +  misc_feature   HIV-1 Ψ: packaging signal of human immunodeficiency virus type 1
    568..931     +  CDS            HIV-1 gag (fragment): gag protein from human immunodeficiency virus 1; gag
   1077..1310    +  misc_feature   RRE: The Rev response element (RRE) of HIV-1 allows for Rev-dependent mRNA export from the nucleus to the cytoplasm.
   1687..1713    +  CDS            Rev (fragment): human immunodeficiency virus 1 (HIV-1) Rev protein; rev; enhances nuclear export of unspliced and incompletely spliced viral mRNAs
   1720..1743    +  promoter       SV40 promoter (fragment): SV40 early promoter
   1744..1815    +  promoter       SV40 promoter (fragment): SV40 enhancer and early promoter
   1839..1974    +  rep_origin     SV40 ori: SV40 origin of replication
   2020..2616    +  CDS            PuroR (fragment): puromycin N-acetyltransferase; pac from Streptomyces; confers resistance to puromycin
   2665..2782    +  misc_feature   cPPT/CTS: central polypurine tract and central termination sequence of HIV-1
   2847..2913    +  CDS            small t antigen (fragment): SV40 (simian virus 40) small t antigen
   2920..4098    +  promoter       EF-1α promoter: strong constitutive promoter for human elongation factor EF-1α
   4119..4136    +  protein_bind   attB1 (fragment): mutant version of attB; core recombination site for the Gateway® BP reaction BP Clonase™
   4142..5737    +  CDS            ZNF350: ZN350_HUMAN - Also known as ZBRK1. Experimental evidence at protein level: Swiss-Prot protein existence level 1. Transcriptional repressor. Binds to a specific sequence, 5'- GGGxxxCAGxxxTTT-3', within GADD45 intron 3. From Homo sapiens (Human).
   5739..5763    -  protein_bind   attB2: mutant version of attB; recombination site for the Gateway® BP reaction BP Clonase™
   5771..5812    +  CDS            V5 tag: epitope tag from simian virus 5
   5828..5881    +  promoter       U6 promoter (fragment): RNA polymerase III promoter for human U6 snRNA
   5923..6511    +  misc_feature   WPRE: woodchuck hepatitis virus posttranscriptional regulatory element
   6562..6581    +  misc_feature   cPPT/CTS (fragment): central polypurine tract and central termination sequence of HIV-1
   6583..6816    +  LTR            3' LTR (ΔU3): self-inactivating 3' long terminal repeat (LTR) from HIV-1
   6894..7015    +  polyA_signal   SV40 poly(A) signal: SV40 polyadenylation signal
   7055..7190    +  rep_origin     SV40 ori: SV40 origin of replication
   7211..7229    -  promoter       T7 promoter: promoter for bacteriophage T7 RNA polymerase
   7237..7392    +  CDS            lacZα (fragment): LacZα fragment of β-galactosidase; lacZ fragment
   7397..7825    +  rep_origin     f1 ori (sequence partly withheld): f1 bacteriophage origin of replication; arrow indicates direction of (+) strand synthesis
   7878..7982    +  promoter       AmpR promoter: bla
   7983..8843    +  CDS            AmpR: β-lactamase; bla; confers resistance to ampicillin, carbenicillin, and related antibiotics
   9014..9602    +  rep_origin     ori: high-copy-number ColE1/pMB1/pBR322/pUC origin of replication
   9785..9877    +  CDS            lacI (fragment): lac repressor; lacI; The lac repressor binds to the lac operator to inhibit transcription in E. coli. This inhibition can be relieved by adding lactose or isopropyl-β-D-thiogalactopyranoside (IPTG).
   9890..9911    +  protein_bind   CAP binding site: CAP binding activates transcription in the presence of cAMP. E. coli catabolite activator protein
   9926..9956    +  promoter       lac promoter: promoter for the E. coli lac operon
   9964..9980    +  protein_bind   lac operator: The lac repressor binds to the lac operator to inhibit transcription in E. coli. This inhibition can be relieved by adding lactose or isopropyl-β-D-thiogalactopyranoside (IPTG). lac repressor encoded by lacI
  10025..10043   +  promoter       T3 promoter: promoter for bacteriophage T3 RNA polymerase
