[The description below was written by a language model from this plasmid's Addgene catalogue record and pLannotate feature annotations shown in this document.]
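Description:
TFORF3426 is a lentiviral mammalian expression plasmid built on the pLX_TRC317 backbone, carrying the human ZNF350 open reading frame (also known as ZBRK1, a zinc-finger transcriptional repressor) as one member of a barcoded transcription factor ORF collection. In bacteria it is maintained through a high-copy ColE1/pUC-type origin and selected with ampicillin via the β-lactamase gene. An f1 origin and remnants of a lac/T7/T3 cloning region are also present in the backbone. The depositor notes that the plasmid can recombine, as is common for LTR-containing vectors.

The viral portion has a third-generation, self-inactivating layout. An RSV promoter drives a truncated HIV-1 5' LTR, followed by the Ψ packaging signal with a partial gag sequence, the Rev response element, a cPPT/CTS, and a ΔU3 3' LTR followed by an SV40 polyadenylation signal. Within this transfer cassette, an SV40 early promoter drives puromycin N-acetyltransferase for selection of transduced cells. A separate EF-1α promoter drives ZNF350. The ORF was introduced by Gateway cloning and is flanked by attB1 and attB2 sites, with the downstream V5 epitope giving a C-terminal tag for detection. A WPRE downstream of the ORF enhances transcript expression.

According to the record, each construct in the collection carries a unique 24-bp barcode that identifies its transcription factor in pooled overexpression screens. The barcode is not annotated as a separate feature in the table. It may lie in the short region between the V5 tag and the WPRE, where a small U6-like fragment is called, but the record does not confirm its position. The construct is intended for packaging into lentivirus to overexpress ZNF350 stably in mammalian cells, for example in directed differentiation screens.
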