Addgene plasmid #144902: TFORF3426
Purpose: Lentiviral vector for overexpressing transcription factor ORFs with unique 24-bp barcodes. Barcodes facilitate identification of transcription factors in pooled screens.
Depositing lab: Feng Zhang. Depositing organization: Broad Institute. Publication: A transcription factor atlas of directed differentiation. Joung J, Ma S, Tay T, Geiger-Schuller KR, Kirchgatterer PC, Verdine VK, Guo B, Arias-Garcia MA, Allen WE, Singh A, Kuksenko O, Abudayyeh OO, Gootenberg JS, Fu Z, Macrae RK, Buenrostro JD, Regev A, Zhang F. Cell. 2023 Jan 5;186(1):209-229.e26. doi: 10.1016/j.cell.2022.11.026. PubMed 36608654.
Backbone
  Vector backbone: pLX_TRC317
  Backbone manufacturer: Broad Institute Genetic Perturbation Platform
  Backbone size w/o insert (bp): 8264
  Vector type: Mammalian Expression, Lentiviral
  Selectable markers: Puromycin
Growth in bacteria
  Bacterial resistance: Ampicillin, 100 μg/mL
  Growth temperature: 37°C
  Growth strain: NEB Stable
  Copy number: High Copy
Gene/Insert
  Gene/Insert name: ZNF350
  Species: H. sapiens (human)
  Insert size (bp): 1802
  Entrez Gene: ZNF350 (a.k.a. ZBRK1, ZFQR)
  Promoter: EF1a
  Tag / fusion protein: V5 (C terminal on insert)
  Cloning method: Gateway Cloning
  Sequencing primers: 5′ GGGTGGAGACTGAAGTTAGGCCAG; 3′ CACATAGCGTAAAAGGAGCAACATAG
Resource information
  A portion of this plasmid was derived from a plasmid made by: Broad Institute Genetic Perturbation Platform
Terms and licenses: Academic/Nonprofit Terms; Industry Terms: Not Available to Industry
Depositor comments: NM_021632.3 Please test multiple small colonies in case of plasmid recombination. To make this collection available in a timely manner, a portion of this collection was not fully sequenced by Addgene. If an Addgene verified full plasmid sequence is not available, please contact us prior to placing an order to request the full sequence.
How to cite: TFORF3426 was a gift from Feng Zhang (Addgene plasmid # 144902 ; http://n2t.net/addgene:144902 ; RRID:Addgene_144902)
