>Addgene plasmid #144902 | TFORF3426 | depositor partial sequence | sequence record 286821 | Insert
ATCGATTGATCAACAAGTTTGTACAAAAAAGTTGGCATGATCCAGGCCCAGGAATCCATAACACTGGAGG
ATGTGGCTGTGGACTTCACTTGGGAGGAGTGGCAACTCCTGGGCGCTGCTCAGAAGGACCTGTACCGGGA
CGTGATGTTGGAGAACTACAGCAACCTGGTGGCAGTGGGGTATCAAGCCAGCAAACCGGATGCACTCTTC
AAGTTGGAACAAGGAGAACAACTGTGGACAATTGAAGATGGAATCCACAGTGGAGCCTGTTCAGACATAT
GGAAAGTTGATCATGTGCTGGAGCGCTTGCAGAGTGAAAGCCTGGTGAACAGAAGGAAACCATGTCATGA
ACATGATGCATTTGAAAATATTGTTCATTGCAGCAAAAGTCAGTTTCTGTTAGGGCAAAATCATGATATA
TTTGACTTACGTGGAAAAAGTTTGAAATCCAATTTAACTTTAGTTAACCAGAGCAAAGGCTATGAAATAA
AGAACTCTGTTGAGTTTACTGGAAATGGGGACTCCTTTCTTCATGCTAACCATGAACGACTTCATACTGC
AATTAAATTCCCTGCAAGTCAAAAACTCATCAGCACTAAGTCCCAATTCATCAGTCCCAAGCATCAGAAA
ACACGAAAATTAGAGAAGCATCATGTGTGCAGTGAATGTGGGAAAGCCTTCATCAAGAAGTCTTGGCTAA
CTGATCACCAGGTAATGCATACAGGAGAGAAACCCCACAGATGTAGTCTATGTGAGAAAGCCTTCTCCAG
AAAGTTCATGCTTACTGAACATCAGCGAACTCATACAGGAGAAAAACCTTATGAATGCCCTGAATGTGGC
AAAGCCTTTCTCAAGAAATCACGGCTCAACATACATCAGAAAACACATACCGGAGAGAAACCCTATATAT
GCAGTGAATGTGGAAAAGGCTTCATCCAGAAAGGAAATCTCATTGTACACCAGCGAATTCATACAGGTGA
GAAACCTTATATATGCAATGAATGTGGAAAAGGCTTCATTCAGAAGACGTGTCTCATAGCACATCAGAGA
TTTCACACAGGAAAGACGCCCTTTGTGTGCAGTGAATGTGGAAAATCCTGTTCTCAGAAATCAGGTCTCA
TTAAACATCAAAGAATTCACACAGGAGAGAAACCCTTTGAATGTAGTGAATGTGGGAAAGCCTTTAGCAC
AAAGCAAAAGCTCATTGTCCATCAAAGGACTCATACAGGAGAGAGACCCTATGGCTGTAACGAGTGTGGG
AAAGCGTTTGCGTATATGTCGTGTCTGGTTAAGCATAAGAGAATACACACAAGGGAGAAACAAGAGGCAG
CCAAGGTGGAAAATCCTCCTGCAGAGAGGCACAGCTCATTACACACCAGTGATGTCATGCAGGAGAAAAA
CTCTGCTAACGGGGCGACTACACAAGTGCCTTCTGTGGCCCCTCAGACATCATTAAACATCAGCGGCCTC
CTCGCAAACAGGAACGTAGTCCTTGTGGGACAGCCAGTGGTCAGATGTGCAGCCTCAGGAGATAACAGAG
GATTTGCACAGGACAGAAACCTTGTGAATGCAGTGAATGTGGTTGTGCCTTCCGTGATCAATTATGTCTT
ATTTTATGTTACAGAAAACCCATACCCAACTTTCTTGTACAAAGTGGTTGATATCGGTAAGCCTATCCCT
AACCCTCTCCTCGGTCTCGATTCTACGTAGTAATGAACTAGTCCGTAACTTGAAAGTATTTCGATTTCTT
GGCTTTATATATCTTGTGGAAAGGACGATTTTCTGCAGACATACCTTTACCA
