>Addgene plasmid #144902 | TFORF3426 | depositor partial sequence | sequence record 286822 | Barcode
TTTTCTGCAGACATACCTTTACCA
